Addgene plasmid #39389: TAL2031
Depositing lab: Keith Joung. Depositing organization: Massachusetts General Hospital. Publication: FLASH assembly of TALENs for high-throughput genome editing. Reyon D, Tsai SQ, Khayter C, Foden JA, Sander JD, Joung JK. Nat Biotechnol. 2012 Apr 8. doi: 10.1038/nbt.2170. PubMed 22484455.
Backbone
  Vector backbone: JDS78
  Backbone manufacturer: Joung lab (Addgene Plasmid # 32290)
  Backbone size w/o insert (bp): 6447
  Vector type: Mammalian Expression ; T7
Growth in bacteria
  Bacterial resistance: Ampicillin, 100 μg/mL
  Growth temperature: 37°C
  Growth strain: XL1 Blue
  Copy number: High Copy
Gene/Insert
  Gene/Insert name: eGFP-TALEN-16-Right
  Species: H. sapiens (human)
  Insert size (bp): 1130
  Promoter: CMV
  Tag / fusion protein: 3X Flag (N terminal on backbone); WT FOKI (C terminal on backbone)
  Cloning method: Restriction Enzyme; 5′ cloning site BsmBI (destroyed during cloning); 3′ cloning site BsmBI (destroyed during cloning)
  Sequencing primers: 5′ CMV-F
Terms and licenses: Academic/Nonprofit Terms; Industry Terms: Not Available to Industry
Depositor comments: Target binding site: TGTACTCCAGCTT To reduce the chance of recombination in this plasmid, do not grow in liquid culture for more than 12-14 hours. It is strongly recommended that users perform a diagnostic digest to verify this plasmid prior to use. For example, a double digest of the plasmid with BamHI and KpnI should result in two bands at 1.8kb and 5.8kb
How to cite: TAL2031 was a gift from Keith Joung (Addgene plasmid # 39389 ; http://n2t.net/addgene:39389 ; RRID:Addgene_39389)
