[The description below was written by a language model from this plasmid's Addgene catalogue record.]
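Description:
TAL2031 is a mammalian expression plasmid encoding one half of a TALEN pair, the "right" monomer of eGFP-TALEN-16, built on the JDS78 TALEN backbone (about 6.4 kb without insert). It is maintained in E. coli as a high-copy plasmid under ampicillin selection. The vector type also lists T7, indicating that a T7 promoter is available for in vitro transcription of the nuclease mRNA in addition to expression in cells. No feature table is provided, so the origin of replication, polyadenylation signal and any nuclear localisation signal are not stated in the record.

The insert, roughly 1.1 kb, is an array of TAL effector repeats assembled by the FLASH method and cloned into the backbone through BsmBI sites that were destroyed in the process, as is typical of type IIS seamless cloning. The backbone supplies the flanking coding parts, so that the CMV promoter drives a single fusion protein with an N-terminal 3X Flag tag for detection, the customised repeat array, and a C-terminal wild-type FokI cleavage domain. The repeat array directs binding to a short half-site in the eGFP reporter gene, as the name implies, although the species field lists human. Because FokI cuts only as a dimer, this construct is meant to be co-delivered with its matching left-hand TALEN plasmid, so that the two monomers bind opposing half-sites and introduce a double-strand break in the spacer between them. Its typical use is testing TALEN activity by disruption of eGFP in reporter cells. The depositor notes that the repetitive array is prone to recombination during propagation and recommends verifying the plasmid by diagnostic digest before use.
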