>Addgene plasmid #39389 | TAL2031 | depositor partial sequence | sequence record 49691 | TAL2031 sequence 1130 bps
GAACCTGACCCCAGACCAGGTAGTCGCAATCGCGAACAATAATGGGGGAAAGCAAGCCCTGGAAACCGTG
CAAAGGTTGTTGCCGGTCCTTTGTCAAGACCACGGCCTTACACCGGAGCAAGTCGTGGCCATTGCAAGCA
ATGGGGGTGGCAAACAGGCTCTTGAGACGGTTCAGAGACTTCTCCCAGTTCTCTGTCAAGCCCACGGGCT
GACTCCCGATCAAGTTGTAGCGATTGCGTCGAACATTGGAGGGAAACAAGCATTGGAGACTGTCCAACGG
CTCCTTCCCGTGTTGTGTCAAGCCCACGGTTTGACGCCTGCACAAGTGGTCGCCATCGCCAGCCATGATG
GCGGTAAGCAGGCGCTGGAAACAGTACAGCGCCTGCTGCCTGTACTGTGCCAGGATCATGGACTGACCCC
AGACCAGGTAGTCGCAATCGCGTCAAACGGAGGGGGAAAGCAAGCCCTGGAAACCGTGCAAAGGTTGTTG
CCGGTCCTTTGTCAAGACCACGGCCTTACACCGGAGCAAGTCGTGGCCATTGCATCCCACGACGGTGGCA
AACAGGCTCTTGAGACGGTTCAGAGACTTCTCCCAGTTCTCTGTCAAGCCCACGGGCTGACTCCCGATCA
AGTTGTAGCGATTGCGTCGCATGACGGAGGGAAACAAGCATTGGAGACTGTCCAACGGCTCCTTCCCGTG
TTGTGTCAAGCCCACGGTTTGACGCCTGCACAAGTGGTCGCCATCGCCTCCAATATTGGCGGTAAGCAGG
CGCTGGAAACAGTACAGCGCCTGCTGCCTGTACTGTGCCAGGATCATGGACTGACCCCAGACCAGGTAGT
CGCAATCGCGAACAATAATGGGGGAAAGCAAGCCCTGGAAACCGTGCAAAGGTTGTTGCCGGTCCTTTGT
CAAGACCACGGCCTTACACCGGAGCAAGTCGTGGCCATTGCATCCCACGACGGTGGCAAACAGGCTCTTG
AGACGGTTCAGAGACTTCTCCCAGTTCTCTGTCAAGCCCACGGGCTGACTCCCGATCAAGTTGTAGCGAT
TGCGTCCAACGGTGGAGGGAAACAAGCATTGGAGACTGTCCAACGGCTCCTTCCCGTGTTGTGTCAAGCC
CACGGTCTGA
