>Addgene plasmid #39389 | TAL2031 | addgene partial sequence | sequence record 52882 | JDS-TALEN-F 5'-TAGGGGTCGGTAAACAGTGG-3'
GCTGCTGACTGTGGCGGGTGAGCTTAGGGGGCCTCCGCTCCAGCTCGACACCGGGCAGCTGCTGAAGATC
GCGAAGAGAGGGGGAGTAACAGCGGTAGAGGCAGTGCACGCCTGGCGCAATGCGCTCACCGGGGCCCCCT
TGAACCTGACCCCAGACCAGGTAGTCGCAATCGCGAACAATAATGGGGGAAAGCAAGCCCTGGAAACCGT
GCAAAGGTTGTTGCCGGTCCTTTGTCAAGACCACGGCCTTACACCGGAGCAAGTCGTGGCCATTGCAAGC
AATGGGGGTGGCAAACAGGCTCTTGAGACGGTTCAGAGACTTCTCCCAGTTCTCTGTCAAGCCCACGGGC
TGACTCCCGATCAAGTTGTAGCGATTGCGTCGAACATTGGAGGGAAACAAGCATTGGAGACTGTCCAACG
GCTCCTTCCCGTGTTGTGTCAAGCCCACGGTTTGACGCCTGCACAAGTGGTCGCCATCGCCAGCCATGAT
GGCGGTAAGCAGGCGCTGGAAACAGTACAGCGCCTGCTGCCTGTACTGTGCCAGGATCATGGACTGACCC
CAGACCAGGTAGTCGCAATCGCGTCAAACGGAGGGGGAAAGCAAGCCCTGGAAACCGTGCAAAGGTTGTT
GCCGGTCCTTTGTCAAGACCACGGCCTTACACCGGAGCAAGTCGTGGCCATTGCATCCCACGACGGTGGC
AAACAGGCTCTTGAGACGGTTCAGAGACTTCTCCCAGTTCTCTGTCAAGCCCACGGGCTGACTCCCGATC
AAGTTGTAGCGATTGCGTCGCATGACGGAGGGAAACAAGCATTGGAGACTGTCCAACGGCTCCTTCCCGT
GTTGTGTCAAGCCCACGGTTTGACGCCTGCACAAGTGGTCGCCATCGCCTCCAATATTGGCGGTAAGCAG
GCGCTGGAAACAGTACAGCGC
